>Addgene plasmid #225874 | Control-TP53-LRG-GFP | addgene full sequence | sequence record 448476 | Addgene NGS Result
CCGTTCTTCTGCTTGTCGGCCATGATATAGACGTTGTGGCTGTTGTAGTTGTACTCCAGCTTGTGCCCCA
GGATGTTGCCGTCCTCCTTGAAGTCGATGCCCTTCAGCTCGATGCGGTTCACCAGGGTGTCGCCCTCGAA
CTTCACCTCGGCGCGGGTCTTGTAGTTGCCGTCGTCCTTGAAGAAGATGGTGCGCTCCTGGACGTAGCCT
TCGGGCATGGCGGACTTGAAGAAGTCGTGCTGCTTCATGTGGTCGGGGTAGCGGCTGAAGCACTGCACGC
CGTAGGTCAGGGTGGTCACGAGGGTGGGCCAGGGCACGGGCAGCTTGCCGGTGGTGCAGATGAACTTCAG
GGTCAGCTTGCCGTAGGTGGCATCGCCCTCGCCCTCGCCGGACACGCTGAACTTGTGGCCGTTTACGTCG
CCGTCCAGCTCGACCAGGATGGGCACCACCCCGGTGAACAGCTCCTCGCCCTTGCTCACCATCTTATCGT
CATCGTCTTTGTAATCCATGGTGGCGGATCCCGCGTCACGACACCTGTGTTCTGGCGGCAAACCCGTTGC
GAAAAAGAACGTTCACGGCGACTACTGCACTTATATACGGTTCTCCCCCACCCTCGGGAAAAAGGCGGAG
CCAGTACACGACATCACTTTCCCAGTTTACCCCGCGCCACCTTCTCTAGGCACCGGTTCAATTGCCGACC
CCTCCCCCCAACTTCTCGGGGACTGTGGGCGATGTGCGCTCTGCCCACTGACGGGCACCGGAGCCACTCG
AGCCGGCGCCAAAGTGGATCTCTGCTGTCCCTGTAATAAACCCGAAAATTTTGAATTTTTGTAATTTGTT
TTTGTAATTCTTTAGTTTGTATGTCTGTTGCTATTATGTCTACTATTCTTTCCCCTGCACTGTACCCCCC
AATCCCCCCTTTTCTTTTAAAATTGTGGATGAATACTGCCATTTGTCTCAAGATCTAGAATTCAAAAAAG
CACCGACTCGGTGCCACTTTTTCAAGTTGATAACGGACTAGCCTTATTTTAACTTGCTATTTCTAGCTCT
AAAACGCATGGGCGGCATGAACCGGCGGTGTTTCGTCCTTTCCACAAGATATATAAAGCCAAGAAATCGA
AATACTTTCAAGTTACGGTAAGCATATGATAGTCCATTTTAAAACATAATTTTAAAACTGCAAACTACCC
AAGAAATTATTACTTTCTACGTCACGTATTTTGTACTAATATCTTTGTGTTTACAGTCAAATTAATTCTA
ATTATCTCTCTAACAGCCTTGTATCGTATATGCAAATATGAAGGAATCATGGGAAATAGGCCCTCTCTGG
GTCCCCTCGGGGTTGGGAGGTGGGTCTGAAACGATAATGGTGAATATCCCTGCCCAAAAAAGCACCGACT
CGGTGCCACTTTTTCAAGTTGATAACGGACTAGCCTTATTTTAACTTGCTATTTCTAGCTCTAAAACCCT
AAAAGTGCTAGGATTACCGGTGTTTCGTCCTTTCCACAAGATATATAAAGCCAAGAAATCGAAATACTTT
CAAGTTACGGTAAGCATATGATAGTCCATTTTAAAACATAATTTTAAAACTGCAAACTACCCAAGAAATT
ATTACTTTCTACGTCACGTATTTTGTACTAATATCTTTGTGTTTACAGTCAAATTAATTCTAATTATCTC
TCTAACAGCCTTGTATCGTATATGCAAATATGAAGGAATCATGGGAAATAGGCCCTCTCTGGGTCCCCTC
GGGGTTGGGAGGTGGGTCTGAAACGATAATGGTGAATATCCCTGCCTAACTCTATTCACTATAGAAAGTA
CAGCAAAAACTATTCTTAAACCTACCAAGCCTCCTACTATCATTATGAATAATTTTATATACCACAGCCA
ATTTGTTATGTTAAACCAATTCCACAAACTTGCCCATTTATCTAATTCCAATAATTCTTGTTCATTCTTT
TCTTGCTGGTTTTGCGATTCTTCAATTAAGGAGTGTATTAAGCTTGTGTAATTGTTAATTTCTCTGTCCC
ACTCCATCCAGGTCGTGTGATTCCAAATCTGTTCCAGAGATTTATTACTCCAACTAGCATTCCAAGGCAC
AGCAGTGGTGCAAATGAGTTTTCCAGAGCAACCCCAAATCCCCAGGAGCTGTTGATCCTTTAGGTATCTT
TCCACAGCCAGGATTCTTGCCTGGAGCTGCTTGATGCCCCAGACTGTGAGTTGCAACAGATGCTGTTGCG
CCTCAATAGCCCTCAGCAAATTGTTCTGCTGCTGCACTATACCAGACAATAATTGTCTGGCCTGTACCGT
CAGCGTCATTGACGCTGCGCCCATAGTGCTTCCTGCTGCTCCCAAGAACCCAAGGAACAAAGCTCCTATT
CCCACTGCTCTTTTTTCTCTCTGCACCACTCTTCTCTTTGCCTTGGTGGGTGCTACTCCTAATGGTTCAA
TTTTTACTACTTTATATTTATATAATTCACTTCTCCAATTGTCCCTCATATCTCCTCCTCCAGGTCTGAA
GATCAGCGGCCGCTTGCTGTGCGGTGGTCTTACTTTTGTTTTGCTCTTCCTCTATCTTGTCTAAAGCTTC
CTTGGTGTCTTTTATCTCTATCCTTTGATGCACACAATAGAGGGTTGCTACTGTATTATATAATGATCTA
AGTTCTTCTGATCCTGTCTGAAGGGATGGTTGTAGCTGTCCCAGTATTTGTCTACAGCCTTCTGATGTTT
CTAACAGGCCAGGATTAACTGCGAATCGTTCTAGCTCCCTGCTTGCCCATACTATATGTTTTAATTTATA
TTTTTTCTTTCCCCCTGGCCTTAACCGAATTTTTTCCCATCGCGATCTAATTCTCCCCCGCTTAATACTG
ACGCTCTCGCACCCATCTCTCTCCTTCTAGCCTCCGCTAGTCAAAATTTTTGGCGTACTCACCAGTCGCC
GCCCCTCGCCTCTTGCCGTGCGCGCTTCAGCAAGCCGAGTCCTGCGTCGAGAGAGCTCCTCTGGTTTCCC
TTTCGCTTTCAAGTCCCTGTTCGGGCGCCACTGCTAGAGATTTTCCACACTGACTAAAAGGGTCTGAGGG
ATCTCTAGTTACCAGAGTCACACAACAGACGGGCACACACTACTTGAAGCACTCAAGGCAAGCTTTATTG
AGGCTTAAGCAGTGGGTTCCCTAGTTAGCCAGAGAGCTCCCAGGCTCAGATCTGGTCTAACCAGAGAGAC
CCGTTTATGTATCGAGCTAGGCACTTAAATACAATATCTCTGCAATGCGGCAATTCAGTGGTTCGTCCAA
TCCATGTCAGACCCGTCTGTTGCCTTCCTAATAAGGCACGATCGTACCACCTTACTTCCACCAATCGGCA
TGCACGGTGCTTTTTCTCTCCTTGTAAGGCATGTTGCTAACTCATCGTTACCATGTTGCAAGACTACAAG
AGTATTGCATAAGACTACATTAAGCTTGCAGCTCCAGCTTTTGTTCCCTTTAGTGAGGGTTAATTGCGCG
CTTGGCGTAATCATGGTCATAGCTGTTTCCTGTGTGAAATTGTTATCCGCTCACAATTCCACACAACATA
CGAGCCGGAAGCATAAAGTGTAAAGCCTGGGGTGCCTAATGAGTGAGCTAACTCACATTAATTGCGTTGC
GCTCACTGCCCGCTTTCCAGTCGGGAAACCTGTCGTGCCAGCTGCATTAATGAATCGGCCAACGCGCGGG
GAGAGGCGGTTTGCGTATTGGGCGCTCTTCCGCTTCCTCGCTCACTGACTCGCTGCGCTCGGTCGTTCGG
CTGCGGCGAGCGGTATCAGCTCACTCAAAGGCGGTAATACGGTTATCCACAGAATCAGGGGATAACGCAG
GAAAGAACATGTGAGCAAAAGGCCAGCAAAAGGCCAGGAACCGTAAAAAGGCCGCGTTGCTGGCGTTTTT
CCATAGGCTCCGCCCCCCTGACGAGCATCACAAAAATCGACGCTCAAGTCAGAGGTGGCGAAACCCGACA
GGACTATAAAGATACCAGGCGTTTCCCCCTGGAAGCTCCCTCGTGCGCTCTCCTGTTCCGACCCTGCCGC
TTACCGGATACCTGTCCGCCTTTCTCCCTTCGGGAAGCGTGGCGCTTTCTCATAGCTCACGCTGTAGGTA
TCTCAGTTCGGTGTAGGTCGTTCGCTCCAAGCTGGGCTGTGTGCACGAACCCCCCGTTCAGCCCGACCGC
TGCGCCTTATCCGGTAACTATCGTCTTGAGTCCAACCCGGTAAGACACGACTTATCGCCACTGGCAGCAG
CCACTGGTAACAGGATTAGCAGAGCGAGGTATGTAGGCGGTGCTACAGAGTTCTTGAAGTGGTGGCCTAA
CTACGGCTACACTAGAAGAACAGTATTTGGTATCTGCGCTCTGCTGAAGCCAGTTACCTTCGGAAAAAGA
GTTGGTAGCTCTTGATCCGGCAAACAAACCACCGCTGGTAGCGGTGGTTTTTTTGTTTGCAAGCAGCAGA
TTACGCGCAGAAAAAAAGGATCTCAAGAAGATCCTTTGATCTTTTCTACGGGGTCTGACGCTCAGTGGAA
CGAAAACTCACGTTAAGGGATTTTGGTCATGAGATTATCAAAAAGGATCTTCACCTAGATCCTTTTAAAT
TAAAAATGAAGTTTTAAATCAATCTAAAGTATATATGAGTAAACTTGGTCTGACAGTTACCAATGCTTAA
TCAGTGAGGCACCTATCTCAGCGATCTGTCTATTTCGTTCATCCATAGTTGCCTGACTCCCCGTCGTGTA
GATAACTACGATACGGGAGGGCTTACCATCTGGCCCCAGTGCTGCAATGATACCGCGAGACCCACGCTCA
CCGGCTCCAGATTTATCAGCAATAAACCAGCCAGCCGGAAGGGCCGAGCGCAGAAGTGGTCCTGCAACTT
TATCCGCCTCCATCCAGTCTATTAATTGTTGCCGGGAAGCTAGAGTAAGTAGTTCGCCAGTTAATAGTTT
GCGCAACGTTGTTGCCATTGCTACAGGCATCGTGGTGTCACGCTCGTCGTTTGGTATGGCTTCATTCAGC
TCCGGTTCCCAACGATCAAGGCGAGTTACATGATCCCCCATGTTGTGCAAAAAAGCGGTTAGCTCCTTCG
GTCCTCCGATCGTTGTCAGAAGTAAGTTGGCCGCAGTGTTATCACTCATGGTTATGGCAGCACTGCATAA
TTCTCTTACTGTCATGCCATCCGTAAGATGCTTTTCTGTGACTGGTGAGTACTCAACCAAGTCATTCTGA
GAATAGTGTATGCGGCGACCGAGTTGCTCTTGCCCGGCGTCAATACGGGATAATACCGCGCCACATAGCA
GAACTTTAAAAGTGCTCATCATTGGAAAACGTTCTTCGGGGCGAAAACTCTCAAGGATCTTACCGCTGTT
GAGATCCAGTTCGATGTAACCCACTCGTGCACCCAACTGATCTTCAGCATCTTTTACTTTCACCAGCGTT
TCTGGGTGAGCAAAAACAGGAAGGCAAAATGCCGCAAAAAAGGGAATAAGGGCGACACGGAAATGTTGAA
TACTCATACTCTTCCTTTTTCAATATTATTGAAGCATTTATCAGGGTTATTGTCTCATGAGCGGATACAT
ATTTGAATGTATTTAGAAAAATAAACAAATAGGGGTTCCGCGCACATTTCCCCGAAAAGTGCCACCTAAA
TTGTAAGCGTTAATATTTTGTTAAAATTCGCGTTAAATTTTTGTTAAATCAGCTCATTTTTTAACCAATA
GGCCGAAATCGGCAAAATCCCTTATAAATCAAAAGAATAGACCGAGATAGGGT
[37 nt withheld, positions 5794-5830]
AAAGAACGTGGACTCCAACGTCAAAGG
[49 nt withheld, positions 5858-5906]
T
[91 nt withheld, positions 5908-5998]
G
[124 nt withheld, positions 6000-6123]
CCCATTCGCCATTCAGGCTGCGCAACTGTTGGGAAGGGCGATCGGTGCGGGCCTCTTCGCTATTACGCCA
GCTGGCGAAAGGGGGATGTGCTGCAAGGCGATTAAGTTGGGTAACGCCAGGGTTTTCCCAGTCACGACGT
TGTAAAACGACGGCCAGTGAGCGCGCGTAATACGACTCACTATAGGGCGAATTGGGTACGTCCCTAGGCC
TCCAAAAAAGCCTCCTCACTACTTCTGGAATAGCTCAGAGGCCGAGGCGGCCTCGGCCTCTGCATAAATA
AAAAAAATTAGTCAGCCATGGGGCGGAGAATGGGCGGAACTGGGCGGAGTTAGGGGCGGGATGGGCGGAG
TTAGGGGCGGGATAGCTAGAGCCAGACATGATAAGATACATTGATGAGTTTGGACAAACCACAACTAGAA
TGCAGTGAAAAAAATGCTTTATTTGTGAAATTTGTGATGCTATTGCTTTATTTGTAACCATTATAAGCTG
CAATAAACAAGTTCCTCTCACTCTCTGATATTCATTTCTTTGCAAGTTATAAATACTGAATAATAAGATG
ACATGAACTACTATACGTACTGCTAGAGATTTTCCACACTGACTAAAAGGGTCTGAGGGATCTCTAGTTA
CCAGAGTCACACAACAGACGGGCACACACTACTTGAAGCACTCAAGGCAAGCTTTATTGAGGCTTAAGCA
GTGGGTTCCCTAGTTAGCCAGAGAGCTCCCAGGCTCAGATCTGGTCTAACCAGAGAGACCCAGTACAAGC
AAAAAGCAGATCTTGTCTTCGTTGGGAGTGAATTAGCCCTTCCAGTCCCCCCTTTTCTTTTAAAAAGTGG
CTAAGATCTACAGCTGCCTTGTAAGTCATTGGTCTTAAAGTCGACGCGGGGAGGCGGCCCAAAGGGAGAT
CCGACTCGTCTGAGGGCGAAGGCGAAGACGCGGAAGAGGCCGCAGAGCCGGCAGCAGGCCGCGGGAAGGA
AGGTCCGCTGGATTGAGGGCCGAAGGGACGTAGCAGAAGGACGTCCCGCGCAGAATCCAGGTGGCAACAC
AGGCGAGCAGCCAAGGAAAGGACGATGATTTCCCCGACAACACCACGGAATTGTCAGTGCCCAACAGCCG
AGCCCCTGTCCAGCAGCGGGCAAGGCAGGCGGCGATGAGTTCCGCCGTGGCAATAGGGAGGGGGAAAGCG
AAAGTCCCGGAAAGGAGCTGACAGGTGGTGGCAATGCCCCAACCAGTGGGGGTTGCGTCAGCAAACACAG
TGCACACCACGCCACGTTGCCTGACAACGGGCCACAACTCCTCATAAAGAGACAGCAACCAGGATTTATA
CAAGGAGGAGAAAATGAAAGCCATACGGGAAGCAATAGCATGATACAAAGGCATTAAAGCAGCGTATCCA
CATAGCGTAAAAGGAGCAACATAGTTAAGAATACCAGTCAATCTTTCACAAATTTTGTAATCCAGAGGTT
GATTGTCGACTTAACGCGTCTACTTGTACAGCTCGTCCATGCCGAGAGTGATCCCGGCGGCGGTCACGAA
CTCCAGCAGGACCATGTGATCGCGCTTCTCGTTGGGGTCTTTGCTCAGGGCGGACTGGGTGCTCAGGTAG
TGGTTGTCGGGCAGCAGCACGGGGCCGTCGCCGATGGGGGTGTTCTGCTGGTAGTGGTCGGCGAGCTGCA
CGCTGCCGTCCTCGATGTTGTGGCGGATCTTGAAGTTCACCTTGATG
Features (pLannotate 1.2.2; 30 found; start..end, strand, type, name):
    535..746     -  promoter       EF-1α core promoter: core promoter for human elongation factor EF-1α
    815..932     -  misc_feature   cPPT/CTS: central polypurine tract and central termination sequence of HIV-1
    980..1055    -  misc_RNA       gRNA scaffold: guide RNA scaffold for the Streptococcus pyogenes CRISPR/Cas9 system
   1085..1325    -  promoter       U6 promoter: RNA polymerase III promoter for human U6 snRNA
   1329..1355    -  CDS            Rev (fragment): human immunodeficiency virus 1 (HIV-1) Rev protein; rev; enhances nuclear export of unspliced and incompletely spliced viral mRNAs
   1392..1467    -  misc_RNA       gRNA scaffold: guide RNA scaffold for the Streptococcus pyogenes CRISPR/Cas9 system
   1497..1737    -  promoter       U6 promoter: RNA polymerase III promoter for human U6 snRNA
   1741..1767    -  CDS            Rev (fragment): human immunodeficiency virus 1 (HIV-1) Rev protein; rev; enhances nuclear export of unspliced and incompletely spliced viral mRNAs
   2144..2377    -  misc_feature   RRE: The Rev response element (RRE) of HIV-1 allows for Rev-dependent mRNA export from the nucleus to the cytoplasm.
   2523..2886    -  CDS            HIV-1 gag (fragment): gag protein from human immunodeficiency virus 1; gag
   2870..2995    -  misc_feature   HIV-1 Ψ: packaging signal of human immunodeficiency virus type 1
   3042..3222    -  LTR            5' LTR (truncated): truncated 5' long terminal repeat (LTR) from HIV-1
   3223..3449    -  promoter       RSV promoter: Rous sarcoma virus enhancer/promoter
   3477..3495    -  promoter       T3 promoter: promoter for bacteriophage T3 RNA polymerase
   3540..3556    -  protein_bind   lac operator: The lac repressor binds to the lac operator to inhibit transcription in E. coli. This inhibition can be relieved by adding lactose or isopropyl-β-D-thiogalactopyranoside (IPTG). lac repressor encoded by lacI
   3564..3594    -  promoter       lac promoter: promoter for the E. coli lac operon
   3609..3630    -  protein_bind   CAP binding site: CAP binding activates transcription in the presence of cAMP. E. coli catabolite activator protein
   3643..3735    -  CDS            lacI (fragment): lac repressor; lacI; The lac repressor binds to the lac operator to inhibit transcription in E. coli. This inhibition can be relieved by adding lactose or isopropyl-β-D-thiogalactopyranoside (IPTG).
   3918..4506    -  rep_origin     ori: high-copy-number ColE1/pMB1/pBR322/pUC origin of replication
   4677..5537    -  CDS            AmpR: β-lactamase; bla; confers resistance to ampicillin, carbenicillin, and related antibiotics
   5538..5642    -  promoter       AmpR promoter: bla
   5695..6123    -  rep_origin     f1 ori (sequence partly withheld): f1 bacteriophage origin of replication; arrow indicates direction of (+) strand synthesis
   6128..6283    -  CDS            lacZα (fragment): LacZα fragment of β-galactosidase; lacZ fragment
   6291..6309    +  promoter       T7 promoter: promoter for bacteriophage T7 RNA polymerase
   6330..6465    -  rep_origin     SV40 ori: SV40 origin of replication
   6505..6626    -  polyA_signal   SV40 poly(A) signal: SV40 polyadenylation signal
   6704..6937    -  LTR            3' LTR (ΔU3): self-inactivating 3' long terminal repeat (LTR) from HIV-1
   6939..6958    -  misc_feature   cPPT/CTS (fragment): central polypurine tract and central termination sequence of HIV-1
   7009..7597    -  misc_feature   WPRE: woodchuck hepatitis virus posttranscriptional regulatory element
   7616..482     -  CDS            EGFP (across the origin): EGFP is a basic (constitutively fluorescent) green fluorescent protein published in 1996, derived from Aequorea victoria. It is reported to be a rapidly-maturing weak dimer with moderate acid sensitivity.
