[The description below was written by a language model from this plasmid's Addgene catalogue record and pLannotate feature annotations shown in this document.]
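Description:
Control-TP53-LRG-GFP is a lentiviral CRISPR guide-expression plasmid built on the LRG-EGFP backbone. It carries two single-guide RNAs: one directed against human TP53 and one described as a control sequence. The feature table shows two tandem cassettes, each made up of a human U6 RNA polymerase III promoter followed by a Streptococcus pyogenes Cas9 guide scaffold. Both guides are therefore transcribed independently from the same integrated provirus. The record does not state which cassette holds which guide, and the table shows no Cas9 coding sequence, so the nuclease would have to be provided separately in the target cells. The guide pair was inserted by Gibson assembly.

Downstream of the guide cassettes and a central polypurine tract, an EF-1α core promoter drives EGFP, followed by WPRE to enhance transcript expression, which allows transduced cells to be identified or sorted by green fluorescence. The viral framework is a self-inactivating HIV-1 design. An RSV promoter is fused to a truncated 5' LTR, followed by the Ψ packaging signal with a partial gag sequence and the RRE for Rev-dependent export. The 3' LTR carries a ΔU3 deletion and is followed by an SV40 polyadenylation signal, so packaging functions must be supplied in trans. In bacteria the plasmid replicates from a high-copy ColE1/pUC-type origin under ampicillin selection, and it also contains an f1 origin and an SV40 origin. The associated publication describes a genetic screen in a pre-clinical sarcoma development model. The construct pairs TP53 disruption with a control guide, but the record does not say exactly how it was used in that work.
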