Addgene plasmid #225874: Control-TP53-LRG-GFP
Purpose: Guides targeting P53 and a control sequence
Depositing lab: Janai Carr-Ascher. Depositing organization: University of California, Davis. Publication: Genetic Screen in a Pre-Clinical Model of Sarcoma Development Defines Drivers and Therapeutic Vulnerabilities. Freeland J, Munoz M, O'Donnell E, Langerman J, Darrow M, Bergonio J, Suarez-Navarro J, Thorpe S, Canter R, Randall RL, Plath K, Carraway KL, Witte ON, Graeber TG, Carr-Ascher JR. Clin Cancer Res. 2024 Aug 23. doi: 10.1158/1078-0432.CCR-24-1238. PubMed 39177582.
Backbone
  Vector backbone: LRG-EGFP
  Vector type: Lentiviral, CRISPR
Growth in bacteria
  Bacterial resistance: Ampicillin, 100 μg/mL
  Growth temperature: 37°C
  Growth strain: NEB Stable
  Copy number: Unknown
Gene/Insert
  Gene/Insert name: Control and TP53
  gRNA/shRNA sequence: GTAATCCTAGCACTTTTAGG and CCGGTTCATGCCGCCCATGC
  Species: H. sapiens (human)
  Entrez Gene: TP53 (a.k.a. BCC7, BMFS5, LFS1, P53, TRP53)
  Cloning method: Gibson Cloning
  Sequencing primers: 5′ caccattatcgtttcagaccc
Terms and licenses: Academic/Nonprofit Terms; Industry Terms: Not Available to Industry
Depositor comments: Please visit https://doi.org/10.1101/2022.06.13.495815 for bioRxiv preprint.
How to cite: Control-TP53-LRG-GFP was a gift from Janai Carr-Ascher (Addgene plasmid # 225874 ; http://n2t.net/addgene:225874 ; RRID:Addgene_225874)
